Addgene plasmid #250115: pGEX-MUPP1-PDZ-13
Purpose: Bacterial expression of MUPP1 PDZ domain 13
Depositing lab: Mark Bedford. Depositing organization: University of Texas MD Anderson Cancer Center. Publication: PRMT5 C-terminal Phosphorylation Modulates a 14-3-3/PDZ Interaction Switch. Espejo AB, Gao G, Black K, Gayatri S, Veland N, Kim J, Chen T, Sudol M, Walker C, Bedford MT. J Biol Chem. 2017 Feb 10;292(6):2255-2265. doi: 10.1074/jbc.M116.760330. Epub 2016 Dec 28. PubMed 28031468.
Backbone
  Vector backbone: pGEX-4T-1
  Backbone size w/o insert (bp): 4900
  Vector type: Bacterial Expression
Growth in bacteria
  Bacterial resistance: Ampicillin, 100 μg/mL
  Growth temperature: 37°C
  Growth strain: DH5alpha
  Copy number: High Copy
Gene/Insert
  Gene/Insert name: MUPP1 (13/13)
  Species: M. musculus (mouse)
  Insert size (bp): 264
  Mutation: None
  Entrez Gene: Mpdz (a.k.a. B930003D11Rik, MUPP1)
  Cloning method: Restriction Enzyme; 5′ cloning site Unknown (unknown if destroyed)
Terms and licenses: Academic/Nonprofit Terms; Industry Terms: Not Available to Industry
Depositor comments: UniProt ID: Q8VBX6
How to cite: pGEX-MUPP1-PDZ-13 was a gift from Mark Bedford (Addgene plasmid # 250115 ; http://n2t.net/addgene:250115 ; RRID:Addgene_250115)
