[The description below was written by a language model from this plasmid's Addgene catalogue record and pLannotate feature annotations shown in this document.]
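Description:
pGEX-MUPP1-PDZ-13 is a bacterial expression plasmid built on the pGEX-4T-1 backbone for producing the thirteenth and last PDZ domain of mouse MUPP1 (multiple PDZ domain protein, gene Mpdz) as a glutathione S-transferase fusion in E. coli. The sequenced plasmid is about 5.2 kb. It replicates from a high-copy ColE1/pMB1-type origin and is selected with ampicillin through the bla β-lactamase gene under its own promoter.

The expression cassette consists of the strong hybrid tac promoter followed by a lac operator. These drive the Schistosoma japonicum GST coding sequence, and the short insert (catalogued as 264 bp, unmutated) sits immediately downstream, positioned to give an N-terminal GST tag on the PDZ domain. A plasmid-borne lacI gene with its own promoter supplies lac repressor, which keeps the tac promoter off until it is induced with IPTG. The automated annotation labels the insert region as a fragment of mouse Dlg2. This most likely reflects sequence similarity among PDZ domains rather than a different insert, since the position and length of the feature match the catalogued MUPP1 PDZ 13 segment. The cloning sites used are not recorded. The remaining annotated elements, including the lac promoter/lacZα remnant, the bom and rop fragments and a small yciV fragment, are backbone carry-over with no role in expression.

The record gives the purpose simply as bacterial expression of this domain. The GST tag allows affinity capture on glutathione resin, and the associated publication on a phosphorylation-regulated 14-3-3/PDZ interaction switch at the PRMT5 C-terminus suggests use as one member of a set of individual PDZ domains for protein-binding assays.
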