Features (pLannotate 1.2.2; 17 found; start..end, strand, type, name):
    181..209     +  promoter       tac promoter: strong E. coli promoter; hybrid between the trp and lac UV5 promoters
    217..233     +  protein_bind   lac operator: The lac repressor binds to the lac operator to inhibit transcription in E. coli. This inhibition can be relieved by adding lactose or isopropyl-β-D-thiogalactopyranoside (IPTG). lac repressor encoded by lacI
    256..909     +  CDS            GST26_SCHJA: Experimental evidence at protein level: Swiss-Prot protein existence level 1. GST isoenzymes appear to play a central role in the parasite detoxification system. Other functions are also suspected including a role in increasing the solubility of haematin in the parasite gut. From Schistosoma japonicum (Blood fluke).
    937..1179    +  CDS            Dlg2 (fragment): DLG2_MOUSE - Also known as Dlgh2. Experimental evidence at protein level: Swiss-Prot protein existence level 1. Required for perception of chronic pain through NMDA receptor signaling. Regulates surface expression of NMDA receptors in dorsal horn neurons of the spinal cord. Interacts with the cytoplasmic tail of NMDA receptor subunits as well as inward rectifying potassium channels. Involved in regulation of synaptic stability at cholinergic synapses. Part of the postsynaptic protein scaffold of excitatory synapses. From Mus musculus (Mouse).
   1218..1257    +  CDS            rop (fragment): Rop protein, which maintains plasmids at low copy number; rop
   1359..1399    +  misc_feature   bom (fragment): basis of mobility region from pBR322
   1504..1608    +  promoter       AmpR promoter: bla
   1609..2469    +  CDS            AmpR: β-lactamase; bla; confers resistance to ampicillin, carbenicillin, and related antibiotics
   2640..3228    +  rep_origin     ori: high-copy-number ColE1/pMB1/pBR322/pUC origin of replication
   3414..3465    -  misc_feature   bom (fragment): basis of mobility region from pBR322
   3472..3549    +  promoter       lacI promoter: lacI
   3550..4632    +  CDS            lacI: lac repressor; lacI; The lac repressor binds to the lac operator to inhibit transcription in E. coli. This inhibition can be relieved by adding lactose or isopropyl-β-D-thiogalactopyranoside (IPTG).
   4645..4666    +  protein_bind   CAP binding site: CAP binding activates transcription in the presence of cAMP. E. coli catabolite activator protein
   4681..4711    +  promoter       lac promoter: promoter for the E. coli lac operon
   4719..4735    +  protein_bind   lac operator: The lac repressor binds to the lac operator to inhibit transcription in E. coli. This inhibition can be relieved by adding lactose or isopropyl-β-D-thiogalactopyranoside (IPTG). lac repressor encoded by lacI
   4755..4928    +  CDS            lacZα: LacZα fragment of β-galactosidase; lacZ fragment
   5192..105     -  CDS            yciV (fragment) (across the origin): RNAAM_ECOLI - Also known as trpH From Escherichia coli (strain K12).
>Addgene plasmid #250115 | pGEX-MUPP1-PDZ-13 | addgene full sequence | sequence record 498167 | Addgene NGS Result
CTTATCGACTGCACGGTGCACCAATGCTTCTGGCGTCAGGCAGCCATCGGAAGCTGTGGTATGGCTGTGC
AGGTCGTAAATCACTGCATAATTCGTGTCGCTCAAGGCGCACTCCCGTTCTGGATAATGTTTTTTGCGCC
GACATCATAACGGTTCTGGCAAATATTCTGAAATGAGCTGTTGACAATTAATCATCGGCTCGTATAATGT
GTGGAATTGTGAGCGGATAACAATTTCACACAGGAAACAGTATTCATGTCCCCTATACTAGGTTATTGGA
AAATTAAGGGCCTTGTGCAACCCACTCGACTTCTTTTGGAATATCTTGAAGAAAAATATGAAGAGCATTT
GTATGAGCGCGATGAAGGTGATAAATGGCGAAACAAAAAGTTTGAATTGGGTTTGGAGTTTCCCAATCTT
CCTTATTATATTGATGGTGATGTTAAATTAACACAGTCTATGGCCATCATACGTTATATAGCTGACAAGC
ACAACATGTTGGGTGGTTGTCCAAAAGAGCGTGCAGAGATTTCAATGCTTGAAGGAGCGGTTTTGGATAT
TAGATACGGTGTTTCGAGAATTGCATATAGTAAAGACTTTGAAACTCTCAAAGTTGATTTTCTTAGCAAG
CTACCTGAAATGCTGAAAATGTTCGAAGATCGTTTATGTCATAAAACATATTTAAATGGTGATCATGTAA
CCCATCCTGACTTCATGTTGTATGACGCTCTTGATGTTGTTTTATACATGGACCCAATGTGCCTGGATGC
GTTCCCAAAATTAGTTTGTTTTAAAAAACGTATTGAAGCTATCCCACAAATTGATAAGTACTTGAAATCC
AGCAAGTATATAGCATGGCCTTTGCAGGGCTGGCAAGCCACGTTTGGTGGTGGCGACCATCCTCCAAAAT
CGGATCTGGTTCCGCGTGGATCCACAATCACACTGGATCGCGGTCCGGATGGCTTAGGCTTTAGTATTGT
GGGTGGTTATGGCTCTCCTCATGGCGACCTTCCTATCTATGTTAAAACCGTGTTTGCCAAAGGCGCTGCT
GCGGAAGATGGTCGTCTGAAACGCGGAGATCAGATTATCGCAGTGAATGGTCAGAGCCTGGAAGGCGTGA
CGCATGAAGAAGCTGTTGCAATTCTGAAACGTACGAAAGGTACAGTTACATTAATGGTGCTGAGTCTCGA
GCGGCCGCATCGTGACTGACTGACGATCTGCCTCGCGCGTTTCGGTGATGACGGTGAAAACCTCTGACAC
ATGCAGCTCCCGGAGACGGTCACAGCTTGTCTGTAAGCGGATGCCGGGAGCAGACAAGCCCGTCAGGGCG
CGTCAGCGGGTGTTGGCGGGTGTCGGGGCGCAGCCATGACCCAGTCACGTAGCGATAGCGGAGTGTATAA
TTCTTGAAGACGAAAGGGCCTCGTGATACGCCTATTTTTATAGGTTAATGTCATGATAATAATGGTTTCT
TAGACGTCAGGTGGCACTTTTCGGGGAAATGTGCGCGGAACCCCTATTTGTTTATTTTTCTAAATACATT
CAAATATGTATCCGCTCATGAGACAATAACCCTGATAAATGCTTCAATAATATTGAAAAAGGAAGAGTAT
GAGTATTCAACATTTCCGTGTCGCCCTTATTCCCTTTTTTGCGGCATTTTGCCTTCCTGTTTTTGCTCAC
CCAGAAACGCTGGTGAAAGTAAAAGATGCTGAAGATCAGTTGGGTGCACGAGTGGGTTACATCGAACTGG
ATCTCAACAGCGGTAAGATCCTTGAGAGTTTTCGCCCCGAAGAACGTTTTCCAATGATGAGCACTTTTAA
AGTTCTGCTATGTGGCGCGGTATTATCCCGTGTTGACGCCGGGCAAGAGCAACTCGGTCGCCGCATACAC
TATTCTCAGAATGACTTGGTTGAGTACTCACCAGTCACAGAAAAGCATCTTACGGATGGCATGACAGTAA
GAGAATTATGCAGTGCTGCCATAACCATGAGTGATAACACTGCGGCCAACTTACTTCTGACAACGATCGG
AGGACCGAAGGAGCTAACCGCTTTTTTGCACAACATGGGGGATCATGTAACTCGCCTTGATCGTTGGGAA
CCGGAGCTGAATGAAGCCATACCAAACGACGAGCGTGACACCACGATGCCTGCAGCAATGGCAACAACGT
TGCGCAAACTATTAACTGGCGAACTACTTACTCTAGCTTCCCGGCAACAATTAATAGACTGGATGGAGGC
GGATAAAGTTGCAGGACCACTTCTGCGCTCGGCCCTTCCGGCTGGCTGGTTTATTGCTGATAAATCTGGA
GCCGGTGAGCGTGGGTCTCGCGGTATCATTGCAGCACTGGGGCCAGATGGTAAGCCCTCCCGTATCGTAG
TTATCTACACGACGGGGAGTCAGGCAACTATGGATGAACGAAATAGACAGATCGCTGAGATAGGTGCCTC
ACTGATTAAGCATTGGTAACTGTCAGACCAAGTTTACTCATATATACTTTAGATTGATTTAAAACTTCAT
TTTTAATTTAAAAGGATCTAGGTGAAGATCCTTTTTGATAATCTCATGACCAAAATCCCTTAACGTGAGT
TTTCGTTCCACTGAGCGTCAGACCCCGTAGAAAAGATCAAAGGATCTTCTTGAGATCCTTTTTTTCTGCG
CGTAATCTGCTGCTTGCAAACAAAAAAACCACCGCTACCAGCGGTGGTTTGTTTGCCGGATCAAGAGCTA
CCAACTCTTTTTCCGAAGGTAACTGGCTTCAGCAGAGCGCAGATACCAAATACTGTCCTTCTAGTGTAGC
CGTAGTTAGGCCACCACTTCAAGAACTCTGTAGCACCGCCTACATACCTCGCTCTGCTAATCCTGTTACC
AGTGGCTGCTGCCAGTGGCGATAAGTCGTGTCTTACCGGGTTGGACTCAAGACGATAGTTACCGGATAAG
GCGCAGCGGTCGGGCTGAACGGGGGGTTCGTGCACACAGCCCAGCTTGGAGCGAACGACCTACACCGAAC
TGAGATACCTACAGCGTGAGCTATGAGAAAGCGCCACGCTTCCCGAAGGGAGAAAGGCGGACAGGTATCC
GGTAAGCGGCAGGGTCGGAACAGGAGAGCGCACGAGGGAGCTTCCAGGGGGAAACGCCTGGTATCTTTAT
AGTCCTGTCGGGTTTCGCCACCTCTGACTTGAGCGTCGATTTTTGTGATGCTCGTCAGGGGGGCGGAGCC
TATGGAAAAACGCCAGCAACGCGGCCTTTTTACGGTTCCTGGCCTTTTGCTGGCCTTTTGCTCACATGTT
CTTTCCTGCGTTATCCCCTGATTCTGTGGATAACCGTATTACCGCCTTTGAGTGAGCTGATACCGCTCGC
CGCAGCCGAACGACCGAGCGCAGCGAGTCAGTGAGCGAGGAAGCGGAAGAGCGCCTGATGCGGTATTTTC
TCCTTACGCATCTGTGCGGTATTTCACACCGCATAAATTCCGACACCATCGAATGGCGCAAAACCTTTCG
CGGTATGGCATGATAGCGCCCGGAAGAGAGTCAATTCAGGGTGGTGAATGTGAAACCAGTAACGTTATAC
GATGTCGCAGAGTATGCCGGTGTCTCTTATCAGACCGTTTCCCGCGTGGTGAACCAGGCCAGCCACGTTT
CTGCGAAAACGCGGGAAAAAGTGGAAGCGGCGATGGCGGAGCTGAATTACATTCCCAACCGCGTGGCACA
ACAACTGGCGGGCAAACAGTCGTTGCTGATTGGCGTTGCCACCTCCAGTCTGGCCCTGCACGCGCCGTCG
CAAATTGTCGCGGCGATTAAATCTCGCGCCGATCAACTGGGTGCCAGCGTGGTGGTGTCGATGGTAGAAC
GAAGCGGCGTCGAAGCCTGTAAAGCGGCGGTGCACAATCTTCTCGCGCAACGCGTCAGTGGGCTGATCAT
TAACTATCCGCTGGATGACCAGGATGCCATTGCTGTGGAAGCTGCCTGCACTAATGTTCCGGCGTTATTT
CTTGATGTCTCTGACCAGACACCCATCAACAGTATTATTTTCTCCCATGAAGACGGTACGCGACTGGGCG
TGGAGCATCTGGTCGCATTGGGTCACCAGCAAATCGCGCTGTTAGCGGGCCCATTAAGTTCTGTCTCGGC
GCGTCTGCGTCTGGCTGGCTGGCATAAATATCTCACTCGCAATCAAATTCAGCCGATAGCGGAACGGGAA
GGCGACTGGAGTGCCATGTCCGGTTTTCAACAAACCATGCAAATGCTGAATGAGGGCATCGTTCCCACTG
CGATGCTGGTTGCCAACGATCAGATGGCGCTGGGCGCAATGCGCGCCATTACCGAGTCCGGGCTGCGCGT
TGGTGCGGATATCTCGGTAGTGGGATACGACGATACCGAAGACAGCTCATGTTATATCCCGCCGTTAACC
ACCATCAAACAGGATTTTCGCCTGCTGGGGCAAACCAGCGTGGACCGCTTGCTGCAACTCTCTCAGGGCC
AGGCGGTGAAGGGCAATCAGCTGTTGCCCGTCTCACTGGTGAAAAGAAAAACCACCCTGGCGCCCAATAC
GCAAACCGCCTCTCCCCGCGCGTTGGCCGATTCATTAATGCAGCTGGCACGACAGGTTTCCCGACTGGAA
AGCGGGCAGTGAGCGCAACGCAATTAATGTAAGTTAGCTCACTCATTAGGCACCCCAGGCTTTACACTTT
ATGCTTCCGGCTCGTATGTTGTGTGGAATTGTGAGCGGATAACAATTTCACACAGGAAACAGCTATGACC
ATGATTACGGATTCACTGGCCGTCGTTTTACAACGTCGTGACTGGGAAAACCCTGGCGTTACCCAACTTA
ATCGCCTTGCAGCACATCCCCCTTTCGCCAGCTGGCGTAATAGCGAAGAGGCCCGCACCGATCGCCCTTC
CCAACAGTTGCGCAGCCTGAATGGCGAATGGCGCTTTGCCTGGTTTCCGGCACCAGAAGCGGTGCCGGAA
AGCTGGCTGGAGTGCGATCTTCCTGAGGCCGATACTGTCGTCGTCCCCTCAAACTGGCAGATGCACGGTT
ACGATGCGCCCATCTACACCAACGTGACCTATCCCATTACGGTCAATCCGCCGTTTGTTCCCACGGAGAA
TCCGACGGGTTGTTACTCGCTCACATTTAATGTTGATGAAAGCTGGCTACAGGAAGGCCAGACGCGAATT
ATTTTTGATGGCGTTGGAATTAG
